Addgene plasmid #231749: pBIG1a-PAF1C-CDC73-YY/AA
Purpose: Protein expression in insect cells
Depositing lab: Jesper Svejstrup. Depositing organization: University of Copenhagen. Publication: PAF1C-mediated activation of CDK12/13 kinase activity is critical for CTD phosphorylation and transcript elongation. Lopez Martinez D, Todorovski I, Noe Gonzalez M, Rusimbi C, Blears D, Khallou N, Han Z, Dirac-Svejstrup AB, Svejstrup JQ. Mol Cell. 2025 May 15;85(10):1952-1967.e8. doi: 10.1016/j.molcel.2025.04.012. Epub 2025 May 1. PubMed 40315851.
Backbone
  Vector backbone: pBIG1a
  Vector type: Insect Expression
Growth in bacteria
  Bacterial resistance: Ampicillin, 100 μg/mL
  Growth temperature: 37°C
  Growth strain: DH5alpha
  Copy number: High Copy
Gene/Insert 1
  Gene/Insert name: CTR9
  Species: H. sapiens (human)
  Mutation: CDC73(Y290A, Y293A)
  Entrez Gene: CTR9 (a.k.a. SH2BP1, TSBP, p150, p150TSP)
  Tag / fusion protein: Flag-3C (N terminal on insert); 3C-Strep(II) (C terminal on insert)
  Cloning method: Gibson Cloning
Gene/Insert 2
  Gene/Insert name: CDC73
  Species: H. sapiens (human)
  Entrez Gene: CDC73 (a.k.a. C1orf28, FIHP, HPTJT, HRPT1, HRPT2, HYX)
Gene/Insert 3
  Gene/Insert name: PAF1
  Species: H. sapiens (human)
  Entrez Gene: PAF1 (a.k.a. F23149_1, PD2)
Gene/Insert 4
  Gene/Insert name: LEO1
  Species: H. sapiens (human)
  Entrez Gene: LEO1 (a.k.a. RDL)
Gene/Insert 5
  Gene/Insert name: WDR61
  Species: H. sapiens (human)
  Entrez Gene: SKIC8 (a.k.a. REC14, SKI8, WDR61)
Terms and licenses: Academic/Nonprofit Terms; Industry Terms: Not Available to Industry
Depositor comments: Please visit https://doi.org/10.1101/2024.10.14.618141 for bioRxiv preprint.
How to cite: pBIG1a-PAF1C-CDC73-YY/AA was a gift from Jesper Svejstrup (Addgene plasmid # 231749 ; http://n2t.net/addgene:231749 ; RRID:Addgene_231749)
