[The description below was written by a language model from this plasmid's Addgene catalogue record and pLannotate feature annotations shown in this document.]
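Description:
pBIG1a-PAF1C-CDC73-YY/AA is an 18.4 kb multigene insect-cell expression plasmid built on the pBIG1a backbone by Gibson assembly, designed to co-produce the five subunits of the human PAF1 complex (PAF1C) from a single baculovirus. It is maintained in E. coli through a high-copy ColE1/pUC-type origin with ampicillin selection. The feature table also shows an f1 origin, a spectinomycin/streptomycin resistance gene, a gentamicin resistance gene, a loxP site and a fragment of the R6K γ origin. Tn7L and Tn7R ends flank the expression cassettes together with the gentamicin marker, the arrangement used to transpose a payload into a baculoviral bacmid, from which recombinant virus is generated for infecting insect cells.

The payload consists of five tandem cassettes in the same orientation, each driven by its own baculovirus polyhedrin promoter and terminated by an SV40 polyadenylation signal, encoding human CTR9, CDC73, LEO1, PAF1 and WDR61 (SKIC8). WDR61 is annotated only as a partial match, which may reflect annotation limits rather than a truncation. By the feature coordinates, CTR9 carries a C-terminal HRV 3C cleavage site followed by Strep-tag II, while the N-terminal FLAG tag and 3C site sit on CDC73. The catalogue entry lists both tags, and the mutation, under the CTR9 insert. The tags allow affinity purification of the assembled complex, with removal by 3C protease. The defining mutation is in CDC73, where tyrosines 290 and 293 are replaced by alanine. The record's stated purpose is protein expression in insect cells, and the associated publication concerns PAF1C-mediated activation of CDK12/13 kinase activity, suggesting use as a mutant complex alongside wild-type PAF1C in biochemical assays.
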