Features (pLannotate 1.2.2; 45 found; start..end, strand, type, name):
   2733..2756    +  CDS            HRV 3C site: recognition and cleavage site for human rhinovirus 3C and PreScission proteases
   2757..2780    +  CDS            Strep-Tag II: peptide that binds Strep-Tactin®, an engineered form of streptavidin
   2807..2890    +  CDS            large T antigen (fragment): large T antigen from SV40 (simian virus 40)
   2913..3047    +  polyA_signal   SV40 poly(A) signal: SV40 polyadenylation signal
   3076..3125    +  CDS            SET1 (fragment): solubility-enhancement tag derived from T7 phage gene 10B
   3203..3294    +  promoter       polyhedrin promoter: polh from Autographa californica; promoter for the baculovirus polyhedrin gene
   3343..3363    +  CDS            FLAG (fragment): FLAG® epitope tag, followed by an enterokinase cleavage site
   3370..3393    +  CDS            HRV 3C site: recognition and cleavage site for human rhinovirus 3C and PreScission proteases
   3394..4986    +  CDS            CDC73: CDC73_HUMAN - Also known as C1orf28, HRPT2. Experimental evidence at protein level: Swiss-Prot protein existence level 1. Tumor suppressor probably involved in transcriptional and post-transcriptional control pathways. May be involved in cell cycle progression through the regulation of cyclin D1/PRAD1 expression. Component of the PAF1 complex (PAF1C) which has multiple functions during transcription by RNA polymerase II and is implicated in regulation of development and maintenance of embryonic stem cell pluripotency. PAF1C associates with RNA polymerase II through interaction with POLR2A CTD
   5013..5096    +  CDS            large T antigen (fragment): large T antigen from SV40 (simian virus 40)
   5119..5253    +  polyA_signal   SV40 poly(A) signal: SV40 polyadenylation signal
   5282..5331    +  CDS            SET1 (fragment): solubility-enhancement tag derived from T7 phage gene 10B
   5409..5500    +  promoter       polyhedrin promoter: polh from Autographa californica; promoter for the baculovirus polyhedrin gene
   5543..7474    +  CDS            LEO1 (sequence withheld): LEO1_HUMAN - Also known as RDL. Experimental evidence at protein level: Swiss-Prot protein existence level 1. Component of the PAF1 complex (PAF1C) which has multiple functions during transcription by RNA polymerase II and is implicated in regulation of development and maintenance of embryonic stem cell pluripotency. PAF1C associates with RNA polymerase II through interaction with POLR2A CTD non-phosphorylated and 'Ser-2'- and 'Ser- 5'-phosphorylated forms and is involved in transcriptional elongation, acting both independently and synergistically with TCEA1 and in cooperation with the DSIF co
   7567..7650    +  CDS            large T antigen (fragment): large T antigen from SV40 (simian virus 40)
   7673..7807    +  polyA_signal   SV40 poly(A) signal: SV40 polyadenylation signal
   7836..7885    +  CDS            SET1 (fragment): solubility-enhancement tag derived from T7 phage gene 10B
   7963..8054    +  promoter       polyhedrin promoter: polh from Autographa californica; promoter for the baculovirus polyhedrin gene
   8097..9689    +  CDS            PAF1 (sequence withheld): PAF1_HUMAN - Also known as PD2. Experimental evidence at protein level: Swiss-Prot protein existence level 1. Component of the PAF1 complex (PAF1C) which has multiple functions during transcription by RNA polymerase II and is implicated in regulation of development and maintenance of embryonic stem cell pluripotency. PAF1C associates with RNA polymerase II through interaction with POLR2A CTD non-phosphorylated and 'Ser-2'- and 'Ser- 5'-phosphorylated forms and is involved in transcriptional elongation, acting both independently and synergistically with TCEA1 and in cooperation with the DSIF co
   9716..9799    +  CDS            large T antigen (fragment): large T antigen from SV40 (simian virus 40)
   9822..9956    +  polyA_signal   SV40 poly(A) signal: SV40 polyadenylation signal
   9985..10034   +  CDS            SET1 (fragment): solubility-enhancement tag derived from T7 phage gene 10B
  10112..10203   +  promoter       polyhedrin promoter: polh from Autographa californica; promoter for the baculovirus polyhedrin gene
  10246..10698   +  CDS            WDR61 (fragment) (sequence withheld): WDR61_HUMAN - Experimental evidence at protein level: Swiss-Prot protein existence level 1. Component of the PAF1 complex (PAF1C) which has multiple functions during transcription by RNA polymerase II and is implicated in regulation of development and maintenance of embryonic stem cell pluripotency. PAF1C associates with RNA polymerase II through interaction with POLR2A CTD non-phosphorylated and 'Ser-2'- and 'Ser- 5'-phosphorylated forms and is involved in transcriptional elongation, acting both independently and synergistically with TCEA1 and in cooperation with the DSIF complex and HTATSF1.
  11187..11270   +  CDS            large T antigen (fragment): large T antigen from SV40 (simian virus 40)
  11293..11427   +  polyA_signal   SV40 poly(A) signal: SV40 polyadenylation signal
  11456..11505   +  CDS            SET1 (fragment): solubility-enhancement tag derived from T7 phage gene 10B
  11742..11907   -  mobile_element Tn7L: mini-Tn7 element (left end of the Tn7 transposon) Tn7
  12202..12282   -  CDS            int (fragment): INT2_ECOLX - Protein inferred from homology: Swiss-Prot protein existence level 3. Putative integrase believed to be involved in the insertion of antibiotic resistance genes into plasmids and transposons. From Escherichia coli.
  12368..12424   +  CDS            GmR (fragment): gentamycin acetyltransferase; aacC1; confers resistance to gentamycin
  12431..13222   +  CDS            SmR: aminoglycoside adenylyltransferase (Murphy, 1985); aadA; confers resistance to spectinomycin and streptomycin
  13263..13717   +  rep_origin     f1 ori (sequence partly withheld): f1 bacteriophage origin of replication; arrow indicates direction of (+) strand synthesis
  13743..13847   +  promoter       AmpR promoter: bla
  13848..14708   +  CDS            AmpR: β-lactamase; bla; confers resistance to ampicillin, carbenicillin, and related antibiotics
  14879..15467   +  rep_origin     ori: high-copy-number ColE1/pMB1/pBR322/pUC origin of replication
  15653..15704   -  misc_feature   bom (fragment): basis of mobility region from pBR322
  15772..15996   -  mobile_element Tn7R: mini-Tn7 element (right end of the Tn7 transposon) Tn7
  16063..16596   -  CDS            GmR: gentamycin acetyltransferase; aacC1; confers resistance to gentamycin
  16785..16813   -  promoter       Pc promoter: intI1 (promoter lies within the coding sequence); class 1 integron promoter
  16791..17153   -  CDS            YPR2_ECOLX (fragment): Protein predicted: Swiss-Prot protein existence level 4. From Escherichia coli.
  17153..17180   -  rep_origin     R6K γ ori (fragment): γ replication origin from E. coli plasmid R6K; requires the R6K initiator protein pi for replication
  17209..17242   +  protein_bind   loxP: Cre-mediated recombination occurs in the 8-bp core sequence (GCATACAT). Cre recombinase
  17332..17380   +  polyA_signal   HSV TK poly(A) signal: herpes simplex virus thymidine kinase polyadenylation signal (Cole and Stacy, 1985)
  17475..17566   +  promoter       polyhedrin promoter: polh from Autographa californica; promoter for the baculovirus polyhedrin gene
  17609..2726    +  CDS            CTR9 (across the origin) (sequence withheld): CTR9_HUMAN - Also known as KIAA0155, SH2BP1. Experimental evidence at protein level: Swiss-Prot protein existence level 1. Component of the PAF1 complex (PAF1C) which has multiple functions during transcription by RNA polymerase II and is implicated in regulation of development and maintenance of embryonic stem cell pluripotency. PAF1C associates with RNA polymerase II through interaction with POLR2A CTD non-phosphorylated and 'Ser-2'- and 'Ser- 5'-phosphorylated forms and is involved in transcriptional elongation, acting both independently and synergistically with TCEA1 and in cooperation wit
>Addgene plasmid #231749 | pBIG1a-PAF1C-CDC73-YY/AA | addgene full sequence | sequence record 461152 | Addgene NGS Result
[2726 nt withheld, positions 1-2726]
GGTGCACTTGAAGTCCTCTTTCAGGGACCCTGGAGCCACCCGCAGTTCGAAAAGTGAAAGCTTGTCGAGA
AGTACTAGAGGATCATAATCAGCCATACCACATTTGTAGAGGTTTTACTTGCTTTAAAAAACCTCCCACA
CCTCCCCCTGAACCTGAAACATAAAATGAATGCAATTGTTGTTGTTAACTTGTTTATTGCAGCTTATAAT
GGTTACAAATAAAGCAATAGCATCACAAATTTCACAAATAAAGCATTTTTTTCACTGCATTCTAGTTGTG
GTTTGTCCAAACTCATCAATGTATCTTATCATGTCTGGATCTGATCACTGCTTGAGCCTAGAAGATCCGG
CTGCTAACAAAGCCCGAAAGGAAGCTGAGTTGGCTGCTGCCACCGCTGAGCAATAACTATCATAACCATT
TAAATAAACTGGATACTATTGCACGTTTAAATCGACCTACTCCGGAATATTAATAGATCATGGAGATAAT
TAAAATGATAACCATCTCGCAAATAAATAAGTATTTTACTGTTTTCGTAACAGTTTTGTAATAAAAAAAC
CTATAAATATTCCGGATTATTCATACCGTCCCACCATCGGGCGCGGATCCATGGACTACAAGGACGACGA
TGACAAGCTCGATCTTGAAGTCCTCTTTCAGGGACCCATGGCGGACGTGCTTAGCGTCCTGCGACAGTAC
AACATCCAGAAGAAGGAGATTGTGGTGAAGGGAGACGAAGTGATCTTCGGGGAGTTCTCCTGGCCCAAGA
ATGTGAAGACCAACTATGTTGTTTGGGGGACTGGAAAGGAAGGCCAACCCAGAGAGTACTACACATTGGA
TTCCATTTTATTTCTACTTAATAACGTGCACCTTTCTCATCCTGTTTATGTCCGACGTGCAGCTACTGAA
AATATTCCTGTGGTTAGAAGACCTGATCGAAAAGATCTACTTGGATATCTCAATGGTGAAGCGTCAACAT
CGGCAAGTATAGACAGAAGCGCTCCCTTAGAAATAGGTCTTCAGCGATCTACTCAAGTCAAACGAGCTGC
AGATGAAGTTTTAGCAGAAGCAAAGAAACCACGAATTGAGGATGAAGAGTGTGTGCGCCTTGATAAAGAG
AGATTGGCTGCCCGTTTGGAGGGTCACAAAGAAGGGATTGTACAGACTGAACAGATTAGGTCTTTGTCTG
AAGCTATGTCAGTGGAAAAAATTGCTGCAATCAAAGCCAAAATTATGGCTAAGAAAAGATCTACTATCAA
GACTGATCTAGATGATGACATAACTGCCCTTAAACAGAGGAGTTTTGTGGATGCTGAGGTAGATGTGACC
CGAGATATTGTCAGCAGAGAGAGAGTATGGAGGACACGAACAACTATCTTACAAAGCACAGGAAAGAATT
TTTCCAAGAACATTTTTGCAATTCTTCAATCTGTAAAAGCCAGAGAAGAAGGGCGTGCACCTGAACAGCG
ACCTGCCCCAAATGCAGCACCTGTGGATCCCACTTTGCGCACCAAACAGCCTATCCCAGCTGCCGCTAAC
AGAGCCGATCAGGAAAGATTCAAAGGAAAAGAAGAAACGGAAGGCTTCAAAATTGACACTATGGGAACCT
ACCATGGTATGACACTGAAATCTGTAACGGAGGGTGCATCTGCCCGGAAGACTCAGACTCCTGCAGCCCA
GCCAGTACCAAGACCAGTTTCTCAAGCAAGACCTCCCCCAAATCAGAAGAAAGGATCTCGAACACCCATT
ATCATAATTCCTGCAGCTACCACCTCTTTAATAACCATGCTTAATGCAAAAGACCTTCTACAGGACCTGA
AATTTGTCCCATCAGATGAAAAGAAGAAACAAGGTTGTCAACGAGAAAATGAAACTCTAATACAAAGAAG
AAAAGACCAGATGCAACCAGGGGGCACTGCAATTAGTGTTACAGTACCTTATAGAGTAGTAGACCAGCCC
CTTAAACTTATGCCTCAAGACTGGGACCGCGTTGTAGCCGTTTTTGTGCAGGGTCCTGCATGGCAGTTCA
AAGGTTGGCCATGGCTTTTGCCTGATGGATCACCAGTTGATATATTTGCTAAAATTAAAGCCTTCCATCT
GAAGTATGATGAAGTTCGTCTGGATCCAAATGTTCAGAAATGGGATGTAACAGTATTAGAACTCAGCTAT
CACAAACGTCATTTGGATAGACCAGTGTTCTTACGGTTTTGGGAAACATTGGACAGGTACATGGTAAAGC
ATAAATCGCACTTGAGATTCTGAAAGCTTGTCGAGAAGTACTAGAGGATCATAATCAGCCATACCACATT
TGTAGAGGTTTTACTTGCTTTAAAAAACCTCCCACACCTCCCCCTGAACCTGAAACATAAAATGAATGCA
ATTGTTGTTGTTAACTTGTTTATTGCAGCTTATAATGGTTACAAATAAAGCAATAGCATCACAAATTTCA
CAAATAAAGCATTTTTTTCACTGCATTCTAGTTGTGGTTTGTCCAAACTCATCAATGTATCTTATCATGT
CTGGATCTGATCACTGCTTGAGCCTAGAAGATCCGGCTGCTAACAAAGCCCGAAAGGAAGCTGAGTTGGC
TGCTGCCACCGCTGAGCAATAACTATCATAACCATTTAAATAAACCTAATGATGCCTGATGTTTAAATCG
ACCTACTCCGGAATATTAATAGATCATGGAGATAATTAAAATGATAACCATCTCGCAAATAAATAAGTAT
TTTACTGTTTTCGTAACAGTTTTGTAATAAAAAAACCTATAAATATTCCGGATTATTCATACCGTCCCAC
CATCGGGCGCGGATCC
[1998 nt withheld, positions 5543-7540]
TGAAAGCTTGTCGAGAAGTACTAGAGGATCATAATCAGCCATACCACATTTGTAGAGGTTTTACTTGCTT
TAAAAAACCTCCCACACCTCCCCCTGAACCTGAAACATAAAATGAATGCAATTGTTGTTGTTAACTTGTT
TATTGCAGCTTATAATGGTTACAAATAAAGCAATAGCATCACAAATTTCACAAATAAAGCATTTTTTTCA
CTGCATTCTAGTTGTGGTTTGTCCAAACTCATCAATGTATCTTATCATGTCTGGATCTGATCACTGCTTG
AGCCTAGAAGATCCGGCTGCTAACAAAGCCCGAAAGGAAGCTGAGTTGGCTGCTGCCACCGCTGAGCAAT
AACTATCATAACCATTTAAATAAACGGTTCACATAGCTTAGTTTAAATCGACCTACTCCGGAATATTAAT
AGATCATGGAGATAATTAAAATGATAACCATCTCGCAAATAAATAAGTATTTTACTGTTTTCGTAACAGT
TTTGTAATAAAAAAACCTATAAATATTCCGGATTATTCATACCGTCCCACCATCGGGCGCGGATCC
[1593 nt withheld, positions 8097-9689]
TGAAAGCTTGTCGAGAAGTACTAGAGGATCATAATCAGCCATACCACATTTGTAGAGGTTTTACTTGCTT
TAAAAAACCTCCCACACCTCCCCCTGAACCTGAAACATAAAATGAATGCAATTGTTGTTGTTAACTTGTT
TATTGCAGCTTATAATGGTTACAAATAAAGCAATAGCATCACAAATTTCACAAATAAAGCATTTTTTTCA
CTGCATTCTAGTTGTGGTTTGTCCAAACTCATCAATGTATCTTATCATGTCTGGATCTGATCACTGCTTG
AGCCTAGAAGATCCGGCTGCTAACAAAGCCCGAAAGGAAGCTGAGTTGGCTGCTGCCACCGCTGAGCAAT
AACTATCATAACCATTTAAATAAACACTGACATTGACTTGGTTTAAATCGACCTACTCCGGAATATTAAT
AGATCATGGAGATAATTAAAATGATAACCATCTCGCAAATAAATAAGTATTTTACTGTTTTCGTAACAGT
TTTGTAATAAAAAAACCTATAAATATTCCGGATTATTCATACCGTCCCACCATCGGGCGCGGATCC
[915 nt withheld, positions 10246-11160]
TAAAAGCTTGTCGAGAAGTACTAGAGGATCATAATCAGCCATACCACATTTGTAGAGGTTTTACTTGCTT
TAAAAAACCTCCCACACCTCCCCCTGAACCTGAAACATAAAATGAATGCAATTGTTGTTGTTAACTTGTT
TATTGCAGCTTATAATGGTTACAAATAAAGCAATAGCATCACAAATTTCACAAATAAAGCATTTTTTTCA
CTGCATTCTAGTTGTGGTTTGTCCAAACTCATCAATGTATCTTATCATGTCTGGATCTGATCACTGCTTG
AGCCTAGAAGATCCGGCTGCTAACAAAGCCCGAAAGGAAGCTGAGTTGGCTGCTGCCACCGCTGAGCAAT
AACTATCATAACCATTTAAATAAATCTATATCTCAATCGGGGTTACGTCGATACCCCACCGAGACCCCAT
TGGGACCAATACGCCCGCGTTTCTTCCTTTTCCCCACCCCAACCCCCAAGTTCGGGTGAAGGCCCAGGGC
TCGCAGCCAACGTCGGGGCGGCAAGCCCTGCCATAGCCACTACGGGTTAATTAAAAACTATATCTCAATC
GGGGTTTAAACAGGAGATCCGAACCAGATAAGTGAAATCTAGTTCCAAACTATTTTGTCATTTTTAATTT
TCGTATTAGCTTACGACGCTACACCCAGTTCCCATCTATTTTGTCACTCTTCCCTAAATAATCCTTAAAA
ACTCCATTTCCACCCCTCCCAGTTCCCAACTATTTTGTCCGCCCACAGCGGGGCATTTTTCTTCCTGTTA
TGTTTTTAATCAAACATCCTGCCAACTCCATGTGACAAACCGTCATCTTCGGCTACTTTTTCTCTGTCAC
AGAATGAAAATTTTTCTGTCATCTCTTCGTTATTAATGTTTGTAATTGACTGAATATCAACGCTTATTTG
CAGCCTGAACTGGGAGGCAGAATAAATGATCATATCGTCAATTATTACCTCCACGGGGAGAGCCTGAGCA
AACTGGCCTCAGGCATTTGAGAAGCACACGGTCACACTGCTTCCGGTAGTCAATAAACCGGTAAGTAGCG
TATGCGCTCACGCAACTGGTCCAGAACCTTGACCGAACGCAGCGGTGGTAACGGCGCAGTGGCGGTTTTC
ATGGCTTGTTATGACTGTTTTTTTGGGGTACAGTCTATGCCTCGGGCATCCAAGCAGCAAGCGCGTTACG
CCGTGGGTCGATGTTTGATGTTATGGAGCAGCAACGATGTTACGCAGCAGGGCAGTCGCCCTAAAACAAA
GTTAAACATCATGAGGGAAGCGGTGATCGCCGAAGTATCGACTCAACTATCAGAGGTAGTTGGCGTCATC
GAGCGCCATCTCGAACCGACGTTGCTGGCCGTACATTTGTACGGCTCCGCAGTGGATGGCGGCCTGAAGC
CACACAGTGATATTGATTTGCTGGTTACGGTGACCGTAAGGCTTGATGAAACAACGCGGCGAGCTTTGAT
CAACGACCTTTTGGAAACTTCGGCTTCCCCTGGAGAGAGCGAGATTCTCCGCGCTGTAGAAGTCACCATT
GTTGTGCACGACGACATCATTCCGTGGCGTTATCCAGCTAAGCGCGAACTGCAATTTGGAGAATGGCAGC
GCAATGACATTCTTGCAGGTATCTTCGAGCCAGCCACGATCGACATTGATCTGGCTATCTTGCTGACAAA
AGCAAGAGAACATAGCGTTGCCTTGGTAGGTCCAGCGGCGGAGGAACTCTTTGATCCGGTTCCTGAACAG
GATCTATTTGAGGCGCTAAATGAAACCTTAACGCTATGGAACTCGCCGCCCGACTGGGCTGGCGATGAGC
GAAATGTAGTGCTTACGTTGTCCCGCATTTGGTACAGCGCAGTAACCGGCAAAATCGCGCCGAAGGATGT
CGCTGCCGACTGGGCAATGGAGCGCCTGCCGGCCCAGTATCAGCCCGTCATACTTGAAGCTAGACAGGCT
TATCTTGGACAAGAAGAAGATCGCTTGGCCTCGCGCGCAGATCAGTTGGAAGAATTTGTCCACTACGTGA
AAGGCGAGATCACCAAGGTAGTCGGCAAATAATGTCTAACAATTCGTTCAAGCCGACGGATTGGCGAATG
GG
[124 nt withheld, positions 13263-13386]
C
[91 nt withheld, positions 13388-13478]
A
[49 nt withheld, positions 13480-13528]
CCTTTGACGTTGGAGTCCACGTTCTT
[37 nt withheld, positions 13555-13591]
ACCCTATCTCGGTCTATTCTTTTGATTTATAAGGGATTTTGCCGATTTCGGCCTATTGGTTAAAAAATGA
GCTGATTTAACAAAAATTTAACGCGAATTTTAACAAAATATTAACGCTTACAATTTAGGTGGCACTTTTC
GGGGAAATGTGCGCGGAACCCCTATTTGTTTATTTTTCTAAATACATTCAAATATGTATCCGCTCATGAG
ACAATAACCCTGATAAATGCTTCAATAATATTGAAAAAGGAAGAGTATGAGTATTCAACATTTCCGTGTC
GCCCTTATTCCCTTTTTTGCGGCATTTTGCCTTCCTGTTTTTGCTCACCCAGAAACGCTGGTGAAAGTAA
AAGATGCTGAAGATCAGTTGGGTGCACGAGTGGGTTACATCGAACTGGATCTCAACAGCGGTAAGATCCT
TGAGAGTTTTCGCCCCGAAGAACGTTTTCCAATGATGAGCACTTTTAAAGTTCTGCTATGTGGCGCGGTA
TTATCCCGTATTGACGCCGGGCAAGAGCAACTCGGTCGCCGCATACACTATTCTCAGAATGACTTGGTTG
AGTACTCACCAGTCACAGAAAAGCATCTTACGGATGGCATGACAGTAAGAGAATTATGCAGTGCTGCCAT
AACCATGAGTGATAACACTGCGGCCAACTTACTTCTGACAACGATCGGAGGACCGAAGGAGCTAACCGCT
TTTTTGCACAACATGGGGGATCATGTAACTCGCCTTGATCGTTGGGAACCGGAGCTGAATGAAGCCATAC
CAAACGACGAGCGTGACACCACGATGCCTGTAGCAATGGCAACAACGTTGCGCAAACTATTAACTGGCGA
ACTACTTACTCTAGCTTCCCGGCAACAATTAATAGACTGGATGGAGGCGGATAAAGTTGCAGGACCACTT
CTGCGCTCGGCCCTTCCGGCTGGCTGGTTTATTGCTGATAAATCTGGAGCCGGTGAGCGTGGGTCTCGCG
GTATCATTGCAGCACTGGGGCCAGATGGTAAGCCCTCCCGTATCGTAGTTATCTACACGACGGGGAGTCA
GGCAACTATGGATGAACGAAATAGACAGATCGCTGAGATAGGTGCCTCACTGATTAAGCATTGGTAACTG
TCAGACCAAGTTTACTCATATATACTTTAGATTGATTTAAAACTTCATTTTTAATTTAAAAGGATCTAGG
TGAAGATCCTTTTTGATAATCTCATGACCAAAATCCCTTAACGTGAGTTTTCGTTCCACTGAGCGTCAGA
CCCCGTAGAAAAGATCAAAGGATCTTCTTGAGATCCTTTTTTTCTGCGCGTAATCTGCTGCTTGCAAACA
AAAAAACCACCGCTACCAGCGGTGGTTTGTTTGCCGGATCAAGAGCTACCAACTCTTTTTCCGAAGGTAA
CTGGCTTCAGCAGAGCGCAGATACCAAATACTATTCTTCTAGTGTAGCCGTAGTTAGGCCACCACTTCAA
GAACTCTGTAGCACCGCCTACATACCTCGCTCTGCTAATCCTGTTACCAGTGGCTGCTGCCAGTGGCGAT
AAGTCGTGTCTTACCGGGTTGGACTCAAGACGATAGTTACCGGATAAGGCGCAGCGGTCGGGCTGAACGG
GGGGTTCGTGCACACAGCCCAGCTTGGAGCGAACGACCTACACCGAACTGAGATACCTACAGCGTGAGCT
ATGAGAAAGCGCCACGCTTCCCGAAGGGAGAAAGGCGGACAGGTATCCGGTAAGCGGCAGGGTCGGAACA
GGAGAGCGCACGAGGGAGCTTCCAGGGGGAAACGCCTGGTATCTTTATAGTCCTGTCGGGTTTCGCCACC
TCTGACTTGAGCGTCGATTTTTGTGATGCTCGTCAGGGGGGCGGAGCCTATGGAAAAACGCCAGCAACGC
GGCCTTTTTACGGTTCCTGGCCTTTTGCTGGCCTTTTGCTCACATGTTCTTTCCTGCGTTATCCCCTGAT
TCTGTGGATAACCGTATTACCGCCTTTGAGTGAGCTGATACCGCTCGCCGCAGCCGAACGACCGAGCGCA
GCGAGTCAGTGAGCGAGGAAGCGGAAGAGCGCCTGATGCGGTATTTTCTCCTTACGCATCTGTGCGGTAT
TTCACACCGCATAGACCAGCCGCGTAACCTGGCAAAATCGGTTACGGTTGAGTAATAAATGGATGCCCTG
CGTAAGCGGGTGTGGGCGGACAATAAAGTCTTAAACTGAACAAAATAGATCTAAACTATGACAATAAAGT
CTTAAACTAGACAGAATAGTTGTAAACTGAAATCAGTCCAGTTATGCTGTGAAAAAGCATACTGGACTTT
TGTTATGGCTAAAGCAAACTCTTCATTTTCTGAAGTGCAAATTGCCCGTCGTATTAAAGAGGGGCGTGGC
CAAGGGCATGGTAAAGACTATATTCGCGGCGTTGTGACAATTTACCGAACAACTCCGCGGCCGGGAAGCC
GATCTCGGCTTGAACGAATTGTTAGGTGGCGGTACTTGGGTCGATATCAAAGTGCATCACTTCTTCCCGT
ATGCCCAACTTTGTATAGAGAGCCACTGCGGGATCGTCACCGTAATCTGCTTGCACGTAGATCACATAAG
CACCAAGCGCGTTGGCCTCATGCTTGAGGAGATTGATGAGCGCGGTGGCAATGCCCTGCCTCCGGTGCTC
GCCGGAGACTGCGAGATCATAGATATAGATCTCACTACGCGGCTGCTCAAACTTGGGCAGAACGTAAGCC
GCGAGAGCGCCAACAACCGCTTCTTGGTCGAAGGCAGCAAGCGCGATGAATGTCTTACTACGGAGCAAGT
TCCCGAGGTAATCGGAGTCCGGCTGATGTTGGGAGTAGGTGGCTACGTCTCCGAACTCACGACCGAAAAG
ATCAAGAGCAGCCCGCATGGATTTGACTTGGTCAGGGCCGAGCCTACATGTGCGAATGATGCCCATACTT
GAGCCACCTAACTTTGTTTTAGGGCGACTGCCCTGCTGCGTAACATCGTTGCTGCTGCGTAACATCGTTG
CTGCTCCATAACATCAAACATCGACCCACGGCGTAACGCGCTTGCTGCTTGGATGCCCGAGGCATAGACT
GTACAAAAAAACAGTCATAACAAGCCATGAAAACCGCCACTGCGCCGTTACCACCGCTGCGTTCGGTCAA
GGTTCTGGACCAGTTGCGTGAGCGCATACGCTACTTGCATTACAGTTTACGAACCGAACAGGCTTATGTC
AACTGGGTTTGTGCCTTCATCCGTTTCCACGGTGTGCGTCACCCGGCAACCTTGGGCAGCAGCGAAGTCG
AGGCATTTCTGTCCTGGCTGGCGAACGAGCGCAAGGTTTCGGTCTCCACGCATCGTCAGGCATTGGCGGC
CTTGCTGTTCTTCTACGGCAAGGTGCTGTGCACGGATCTGCCCTTGCTTCAGGAGATCGGTAGACCTCGG
CCGTCGCGGCGCTTGCCGGTGGTGCTGACCCCGGATGAAGTGGTTCGCATCCTCGGTTTTCTGGAAGGCG
AGCATCGTTTGTTCGCCCAGGACTCTAGCTATAGTTCTAGTGGTTGGCTACAGCTTTGTTTGTACTATCA
ACAGGTTGAACTGCTGATCAACAGATCCTCTACGCGGCCGCGGTACCATAACTTCGTATAGCATACATTA
TACGAAGTTATCTGGGTTTAAACGCTCTATGGTCTAAAGTTTTTATCGAGGCTAACTGAAACACGGAAGG
AGACAATACCGGAAGGAACCCGCGCTATGACGGCAATAAAAAGACAGAATAAAACGCACGGGTGTTGGGT
CGTTTGTTCATAAACGCGGGGTTCGGTCCCAGGGCTGGCACTCTGTCAAGTGAACGCTCTATGGTCTAAA
GATTTAAATCGACCTACTCCGGAATATTAATAGATCATGGAGATAATTAAAATGATAACCATCTCGCAAA
TAAATAAGTATTTTACTGTTTTCGTAACAGTTTTGTAATAAAAAAACCTATAAATATTCCGGATTATTCA
TACCGTCCCACCATCGGGCGCGGATCC
[793 nt withheld, positions 17609-18401]
